>Addgene plasmid #221745 | pMRXIP-GFP-OSBP(PHD) | addgene full sequence | sequence record 443161 | Addgene NGS Result
TCCGCGTTACATAACTTACGGTAAATGGCCCGCCTGGCTGACCGCCCAACGACCCCCGCCCATTGACGTC
AATAATGACGTATGTTCCCATAGTAACGCCAATAGGGACTTTCCATTGACGTCAATGGGTGGAGTATTTA
CGGTAAACTGCCCACTTGGCAGTACATCAAGTGTATCATATGCCAAGTACGCCCCCTATTGACGTCAATG
ACGGTAAATGGCCCGCCTGGCATTATGCCCAGTACATGACCTTATGGGACTTTCCTACTTGGCAGTACAT
CTACGTATTAGTCATCGCTATTACCATGCTAGAGAACCATCAGATGTTTCCAGGGTGCCCCAAGGACCTG
AAATGACCCTGTGCCTTATTTGAACTAACCAATCAGTTCGCTTCTCGCTTCTGTTCGCGCGCTTCTGCTC
CCCGAGCTCAATAAAAGAGCCCACAACCCCTCACTCGGCGCGCCAGTCCTCCGATTGACTGAGTCGCCCG
GGTACCCGTGTATCCAATAAACCCTCTTGCAGTTGCATCCGACTTGTGGTCTCGCTGTTCCTTGGGAGGG
TCTCCTCTGAGTGATTGACTACCCGTCAGCGGGGGTCTTTCATTTGGGGGCTCGTCCGGGATCGGGAGAC
CCCTGCCCAGGGACCACCGACCCACCACCGGGAGGTAAGCTGGCCAGCAACTTATCTGTGTCTGTCCGAT
TGTCTAGTGTCTATGACTGATTTTATGCGCCTGCGTCGGTACTAGTTAGCTAACTAGCTCTGTATCTGGC
GGACCCGTGGTGGAACTGACGAGTTCGGAACACCCGGCCGCAACCCTGGGAGACGTCCCAGGGACTTCGG
GGGCCGTTTTTGTGGCCCGACCTGAGTCCAAAAATCCCGATCGTTTTGGACTCTTTGGTGCACCCCCCTT
AGAGGAGGGATATGTGGTTCTGGTAGGAGACGAGAACCTAAAACAGTTCCCGCCTCCGTCTGAATTTTTG
CTTTCGGTTTGGGACCGAAGCCGCGCCGCGCGTCTTGTCTGCTGCAGCATCGTTCTGTGTTGTCTCTGTC
TGACTGTGTTTCTGTATTTGTCTGAAAATATGGGCCCGGGCCAGACTGTTACCACTCCCTTAAGTTTGAC
CTTAGGTCACTGGAAAGATGTCGAGCGGATCGCTCACAACCAGTCGGTAGATGTCAAGAAGAGACGTTGG
GTTACCTTCTGCTCTGCAGAATGGCCAACCTTTAACGTCGGATGGCCGCGAGACGGCACCTTTAACCGAG
ACCTCATCACCCAGGTTAAGATCAAGGTCTTTTCACCTGGCCCGCATGGACACCCAGACCAGGTCCCCTA
CATCGTGACCTGGGAAGCCTTGGCTTTTGACCCCCCTCCCTGGGTCAAGCCCTTTGTACACCCTAAGCCT
CCGCCTCCTCTTCCTCCATCCGCCCCGTCTCTCCCCCTTGAACCTCCTCGTTCGACCCCGCCTCGATCCT
CCCTTTATCCAGCCCTCACTCCTTCTCTAGGCGCCCCCATATGGCCATATGAGATCTTATATGGGGCACC
CCCGCCCCTTGTAAACTTCCCTGACCCTGACATGACAAGAGTTACTAACAGCCCCTCTCTCCAAGCTCAC
TTACAGGCTCTCTACTTAGTCCAGCACGAAGTCTGGAGACCTCTGGCGGCAGCCTACCAAGAACAACTGG
ACCGACCGGTGGTACCTCACCCTTACCGAGTCGGCGACACAGTGTGGGTCCGCCGACACCAGACTAAGAA
CCTAGAACCTCGCTGGAAAGGACCTTACACAGTCCTGCTGACCACCCCCACCGCCCTCAAAGTAGACGGC
ATCGCAGCTTGGATACACGCCGCCCACGTGAAGGCTGCCGACCCCGGGGGTGGACCATCCTCTAGACTGC
CGGATCTGCCATGGTGAGCAAGGGCGAGGAGCTGTTCACCGGGGTGGTGCCCATCCTGGTCGAGCTGGAC
GGCGACGTAAACGGCCACAAGTTCAGCGTGTCCGGCGAGGGCGAGGGCGATGCCACCTACGGCAAGCTGA
CCCTGAAGTTCATCTGCACCACCGGCAAGCTGCCCGTGCCCTGGCCCACCCTCGTGACCACCCTGACCTA
CGGCGTGCAGTGCTTCAGCCGCTACCCCGACCACATGAAGCAGCACGACTTCTTCAAGTCCGCCATGCCC
GAAGGCTACGTCCAGGAGCGCACCATCTTCTTCAAGGACGACGGCAACTACAAGACCCGCGCCGAGGTGA
AGTTCGAGGGCGACACCCTGGTGAACCGCATCGAGCTGAAGGGCATCGACTTCAAGGAGGACGGCAACAT
CCTGGGGCACAAGCTGGAGTACAACTACAACAGCCACAACGTCTATATCATGGCCGACAAGCAGAAGAAC
GGCATCAAGGTGAACTTCAAGATCCGCCACAACATCGAGGACGGCAGCGTGCAGCTCGCCGACCACTACC
AGCAGAACACCCCCATCGGCGACGGCCCCGTGCTGCTGCCCGACAACCACTACCTGAGCACCCAGTCCGC
CCTGAGCAAAGACCCCAACGAGAAGCGCGATCACATGGTCCTGCTGGAGTTCGTGACCGCCGCCGGGATC
ACTCTCGGCATGGACGAGCTGTACAAGGGTGGCGGTGGCTCGGGCGGTGGTGGGTCGGGTGGCGGCGGAT
CTATCGATGAATTGGAATTCTCGGGCTCGGCTCGCGAAGGCTGGCTCTTCAAGTGGACCAATTACATCAA
AGGCTACCAGCGGCGGTGGTTCGTGCTGAGCAACGGGCTCCTGAGCTACTACAGATCAAAGGCAGAAATG
AGACATACTTGCCGTGGTACCATCAACCTAGCCACAGCCAACATCACTGTTGAAGACTCCTGCAACTTCA
TCATTTCCAATGGGGGTGCCCAGACCTACCATCTGAAAGCTAGCTCAGAAGTAGAGCGGCAGCGCTGGGT
GACAGCCCTGGAGCTGGCCAAGGCCAAGGCTGTGAAGTGAGAATTCACGCGTTCGCGAGTTAACGGATCC
CTCGAGCGGCCGCTACGTAAATTCCGCCCCCCCCCCTAACGTTACTGGCCGAAGCCGCTTGGAATAAGGC
CGGTGTGCGTTTGTCTATATGTTATTTTCCACCATATTGCCGTCTTTTGGCAATGTGAGGGCCCGGAAAC
CTGGCCCTGTCTTCTTGACGAGCATTCCTAGGGGTCTTTCCCCTCTCGCCAAAGGAATGCAAGGTCTGTT
GAATGTCGTGAAGGAAGCAGTTCCTCTGGAAGCTTCTTGAAGACAAACAACGTCTGTAGCGACCCTTTGC
AGGCAGCGGAACCCCCCACCTGGCGACAGGTGCCTCTGCGGCCAAAAGCCACGTGTATAAGATACACCTG
CAAAGGCGGCACAACCCCAGTGCCACGTTGTGAGTTGGATAGTTGTGGAAAGAGTCAAATGGCTCTCCTC
AAGCGTATTCAACAAGGGGCTGAAGGATGCCCAGAAGGTACCCCATTGTATGGGATCTGATCTGGGGCCT
CGGTGCACATGCTTTACATGTGTTTAGTCGAGGTTAAAAAAACGTCTAGGCCCCCCGAACCACGGGGACG
TGGTTTTCCTTTGAAAAACACGATGATAATATGGCCACAACCATGACCGAGTACAAGCCCACGGTGCGCC
TCGCCACCCGCGACGACGTCCCCCGGGCCGTACGCACCCTCGCCGCCGCGTTCGCCGACTACCCCGCCAC
GCGCCACACCGTCGACCCGGACCGCCACATCGAGCGGGTCACCGAGCTGCAAGAACTCTTCCTCACGCGC
GTCGGGCTCGACATCGGCAAGGTGTGGGTCGCGGACGACGGCGCCGCGGTGGCGGTCTGGACCACGCCGG
AGAGCGTCGAAGCGGGGGCGGTGTTCGCCGAGATCGGCCCGCGCATGGCCGAGTTGAGCGGTTCCCGGCT
GGCCGCGCAGCAACAGATGGAAGGCCTCCTGGCGCCGCACCGGCCCAAGGAGCCCGCGTGGTTCCTGGCC
ACCGTCGGCGTCTCGCCCGACCACCAGGGCAAGGGTCTGGGCAGCGCCGTCGTGCTCCCCGGAGTGGAGG
CGGCCGAGCGCGCCGGGGTGCCCGCCTTCCTGGAGACCTCCGCGCCCCGCAACCTCCCCTTCTACGAGCG
GCTCGGCTTCACCGTCACCGCCGACGTCGAGGTGCCCGAAGGACCGCGCACCTGGTGCATGACCCGCAAG
CCCGGTGCCTGACGCCCGCCCCACGACCCGCAGCGCCCGACCGAAAGGAGCGCACGACCCCATGGCTCGA
CGATAAAATAAAAGATTTTATTTAGTCTCCAGAAAAAGGGGGGAATGAAAGACCCCACCTGTAGGTTTGG
CAAGCTAGCTTAAGTAACGCCATTTTGCAAGGCATGGAAAAATACATAACTGAGAATAGAGAAGTTCAGA
TCAAGGTCAGGAACAGATGGAACAGCTGAATATGGGCCAAACAGGATATCTGTGGTAAGCAGTTCCTGCC
CCGGCTCAGGGCCAAGAACAGATGGAACAGCTGAATATGGGCCAAACAGGATATCTGTGGTAAGCAGTTC
CTGCCCCGGCTCAGGGCCAAGAACAGATGGTCCCCAGATGCGGTCCAGCCCTCAGCAGTTTCTAGAGAAC
CATCAGATGTTTCCAGGGTGCCCCAAGGACCTGAAATGACCCTGTGCCTTATTTGAACTAACCAATCAGT
TCGCTTCTCGCTTCTGTTCGCGCGCTTCTGCTCCCCGAGCTCAATAAAAGAGCCCACAACCCCTCACTCG
GGGCGCCAGTCCTCCGATTGACTGAGTCGCCCGGGTACCCGTGTATCCAATAAACCCTCTTGCAGTTGCA
TCCGACTTGTGGTCTCGCTGTTCCTTGGGAGGGTCTCCTCTGAGTGATTGACTACCCGTCAGCGGGGGTC
TTTCACATGCAGCATGTATCAAAATTAATTTGGTTTTTTTTCTTAAGTATTTACATTAAATGGCCATAGT
TGCATTAATGAATCGGCCAACGCGCGGGGAGAGGCGGTTTGCGTATTGGGCGCTCTTCCGCTTCCTCGCT
CACTGACTCGCTGCGCTCGGTCGTTCGGCTGCGGCGAGCGGTATCAGCTCACTCAAAGGCGGTAATACGG
TTATCCACAGAATCAGGGGATAACGCAGGAAAGAACATGTGAGCAAAAGGCCAGCAAAAGGCCAGGAACC
GTAAAAAGGCCGCGTTGCTGGCGTTTTTCCATAGGCTCCGCCCCCCTGACGAGCATCACAAAAATCGACG
CTCAAGTCAGAGGTGGCGAAACCCGACAGGACTATAAAGATACCAGGCGTTTCCCCCTGGAAGCTCCCTC
GTGCGCTCTCCTGTTCCGACCCTGCCGCTTACCGGATACCTGTCCGCCTTTCTCCCTTCGGGAAGCGTGG
CGCTTTCTCATAGCTCACGCTGTAGGTATCTCAGTTCGGTGTAGGTCGTTCGCTCCAAGCTGGGCTGTGT
GCACGAACCCCCCGTTCAGCCCGACCGCTGCGCCTTATCCGGTAACTATCGTCTTGAGTCCAACCCGGTA
AGACACGACTTATCGCCACTGGCAGCAGCCACTGGTAACAGGATTAGCAGAGCGAGGTATGTAGGCGGTG
CTACAGAGTTCTTGAAGTGGTGGCCTAACTACGGCTACACTAGAAGAACAGTATTTGGTATCTGCGCTCT
GCTGAAGCCAGTTACCTTCGGAAAAAGAGTTGGTAGCTCTTGATCCGGCAAACAAACCACCGCTGGTAGC
GGTGGTTTTTTTGTTTGCAAGCAGCAGATTACGCGCAGAAAAAAAGGATCTCAAGAAGATCCTTTGATCT
TTTCTACGGGGTCTGACGCTCAGTGGAACGAAAACTCACGTTAAGGGATTTTGGTCATGAGATTATCAAA
AAGGATCTTCACCTAGATCCTTTTGCGGCCGGCCGCAAATCAATCTAAAGTATATATGAGTAAACTTGGT
CTGACAGTTACCAATGCTTAATCAGTGAGGCACCTATCTCAGCGATCTGTCTATTTCGTTCATCCATAGT
TGCCTGACTCCCCGTCGTGTAGATAACTACGATACGGGAGGGCTTACCATCTGGCCCCAGTGCTGCAATG
ATACCGCGAGACCCACGCTCACCGGCTCCAGATTTATCAGCAATAAACCAGCCAGCCGGAAGGGCCGAGC
GCAGAAGTGGTCCTGCAACTTTATCCGCCTCCATCCAGTCTATTAATTGTTGCCGGGAAGCTAGAGTAAG
TAGTTCGCCAGTTAATAGTTTGCGCAACGTTGTTGCCATTGCTACAGGCATCGTGGTGTCACGCTCGTCG
TTTGGTATGGCTTCATTCAGCTCCGGTTCCCAACGATCAAGGCGAGTTACATGATCCCCCATGTTGTGCA
AAAAAGCGGTTAGCTCCTTCGGTCCTCCGATCGTTGTCAGAAGTAAGTTGGCCGCAGTGTTATCACTCAT
GGTTATGGCAGCACTGCATAATTCTCTTACTGTCATGCCATCCGTAAGATGCTTTTCTGTGACTGGTGAG
TACTCAACCAAGTCATTCTGAGAATAGTGTATGCGGCGACCGAGTTGCTCTTGCCCGGCGTCAACACGGG
ATAATACCGCGCCACATAGCAGAACTTTAAAAGTGCTCATCATTGGAAAACGTTCTTCGGGGCGAAAACT
CTCAAGGATCTTACCGCTGTTGAGATCCAGTTCGATGTAACCCACTCGTGCACCCAACTGATCTTCAGCA
TCTTTTACTTTCACCAGCGTTTCTGGGTGAGCAAAAACAGGAAGGCAAAATGCCGCAAAAAAGGGAATAA
GGGCGACACGGAAATGTTGAATACTCATACTCTTCCTTTTTCAATATTATTGAAGCATTTATCAGGGTTA
TTGTCTCATGAGCGGATACATATTTGAATGTATTTAGAAAAATAAACAAATAGGGGTTCCGCGCACATTT
CCCCGAAAAGTGCCACCTGACGTCTAAGAAACCATTATTATCATGACATTAACCTATAAAAATAGGCGTA
TCACGAGGCCCTTTCGTCTTCACTCGAGGAGCTTGGCCCATTGCATACGTTGTATCCATATCATAATATG
TACATTTATATTGGCTCATGTCCAACATTACCGCCATGTTGACATTGATTATTGACTAGTTATTAATAGT
AATCAATTACGGGGTCATTAGTTCATAGCCCATATATGGAGT
Features (pLannotate 1.2.2; 15 found; start..end, strand, type, name):
    309..604     +  LTR            3' LTR (ΔU3) (fragment): self-inactivating 3' long terminal repeat (LTR) from Moloney murine leukemia virus
    667..1024    +  misc_feature   MMLV Ψ: packaging signal of Moloney murine leukemia virus (MMLV)
   1089..1505    +  CDS            gag (truncated): truncated Moloney murine leukemia virus (MMLV) gag gene lacking the start codon
   1515..1889    +  misc_feature   pol region: Moloney murine leukemia virus (MMLV) pol region containing the splice acceptor site
   1901..2617    +  CDS            EGFP: EGFP is a basic (constitutively fluorescent) green fluorescent protein published in 1996, derived from Aequorea victoria. It is reported to be a rapidly-maturing weak dimer with moderate acid sensitivity.
   2681..2977    +  CDS            OSBP (fragment): OSBP1_RABIT - Experimental evidence at protein level: Swiss-Prot protein existence level 1. Lipid transporter involved in lipid countertransport between the Golgi complex and membranes of the endoplasmic reticulum: specifically exchanges sterol with phosphatidylinositol 4-phosphate (PI4P), delivering sterol to the Golgi in exchange for PI4P, which is degraded by the SAC1/SACM1L phosphatase in the endoplasmic reticulum (By similarity). Binds cholesterol and a range of oxysterols including 25-hydroxycholesterol (PubMed:18165705). Cholesterol binding promotes the formation of a complex with PP2A
   3137..3599    +  misc_feature   IRES: internal ribosome entry site (IRES) of the encephalomyocarditis virus (EMCV)
   3613..4212    +  CDS            PuroR: puromycin N-acetyltransferase; pac from Streptomyces alboniger; confers resistance to puromycin
   4314..4435    +  LTR            3' LTR (ΔU3) (fragment): self-inactivating 3' long terminal repeat (LTR) from Moloney murine leukemia virus
   4436..4905    +  LTR            LTR: long terminal repeat from Moloney murine leukemia virus
   4971..5023    -  CDS            lacI (fragment): lac repressor; lacI; The lac repressor binds to the lac operator to inhibit transcription in E. coli. This inhibition can be relieved by adding lactose or isopropyl-β-D-thiogalactopyranoside (IPTG).
   5206..5794    -  rep_origin     ori: high-copy-number ColE1/pMB1/pBR322/pUC origin of replication
   5958..6818    -  CDS            AmpR: β-lactamase; bla; confers resistance to ampicillin, carbenicillin, and related antibiotics
   6819..6923    -  promoter       AmpR promoter: bla
   7111..308     +  enhancer       CMV enhancer (across the origin): human cytomegalovirus immediate early enhancer
