[The description below was written by a language model from this plasmid's Addgene catalogue record and pLannotate feature annotations shown in this document.]
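Description:
pMRXIP-GFP-OSBP(PHD) is a Moloney murine leukemia virus–based retroviral vector built on the pMRX-IP backbone for stable expression of a GFP-tagged lipid-binding domain in mammalian cells. In bacteria it is maintained through a high-copy ColE1/pUC-type origin and selected with ampicillin via the β-lactamase gene. The viral portion begins with a CMV enhancer joined to a partial MMLV LTR, an arrangement that typically drives production of the genomic RNA in packaging cells. This is followed by the Ψ packaging signal, a truncated gag segment lacking its start codon, and a pol region carrying the splice acceptor. A downstream MMLV LTR closes the proviral unit.

The payload is EGFP fused to the N terminus of a roughly 300 bp fragment of human OSBP encoding amino acids 87–185, the pleckstrin homology domain (PHD). The annotation tool matched this fragment to a rabbit OSBP reference entry, but the catalogue lists the insert as human. Full-length OSBP exchanges sterol for phosphatidylinositol 4-phosphate (PI4P) between the ER and Golgi. The associated publication concerns PI4P accumulation on autophagosomes, so the fusion most likely serves as a fluorescent PI4P reporter, although the record states the purpose only as stable expression.

Downstream of the fusion, an EMCV IRES links translation of a puromycin N-acetyltransferase gene to the same transcript, so that drug-resistant transduced cells also express the probe. The catalogue lists blasticidin as the mammalian selectable marker, whereas the sequenced plasmid carries PuroR and no blasticidin resistance gene is annotated. The feature table therefore points to puromycin as the selection agent.
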