Addgene plasmid #221745: pMRXIP-GFP-OSBP(PHD)
Purpose: Stable expression of GFP-OSBP(PHD) in mammalian cells
Depositing lab: Noboru Mizushima. Depositing organization: The University of Tokyo. Publication: Syntaxin 17 recruitment to mature autophagosomes is temporally regulated by PI4P accumulation. Shinoda S, Sakai Y, Matsui T, Uematsu M, Koyama-Honda I, Sakamaki JI, Yamamoto H, Mizushima N. Elife. 2024 Jun 4;12:RP92189. doi: 10.7554/eLife.92189. PubMed 38831696.
Backbone
  Vector backbone: pMRX-IP
  Backbone manufacturer: Dr.Shoji Yamaoka of Tokyo Medical and Dental University
  Backbone size w/o insert (bp): 6137
  Total vector size (bp): 7180
  Vector type: Mammalian Expression, Retroviral
  Selectable markers: Blasticidin
Growth in bacteria
  Bacterial resistance: Ampicillin, 100 μg/mL
  Growth temperature: 37°C
  Growth strain: NEB Stable
  Growth instructions: 100 μg/mL
  Copy number: High Copy
Gene/Insert
  Gene/Insert name: OSBP (alt name: OSBP(PHD))
  Species: H. sapiens (human)
  Insert size (bp): 300
  Mutation: amino acids 87–185
  GenBank ID: NM_002556
  Entrez Gene: OSBP (a.k.a. OSBP1)
  Tag / fusion protein: GFP (N terminal on insert)
  Cloning method: Gibson Cloning
  Sequencing primers: 5′ TCTATCGATGAATTGGAATTCTCGGGCTCGGCTCGCGAAGGCTG; 3′ AACTCGCGAACGCGTGAATTCTCACTTCACAGCCTTGGCCTTG
Terms and licenses: Academic/Nonprofit Terms; Industry Terms: Not Available to Industry
How to cite: pMRXIP-GFP-OSBP(PHD) was a gift from Noboru Mizushima (Addgene plasmid # 221745 ; http://n2t.net/addgene:221745 ; RRID:Addgene_221745)
